>Addgene plasmid #146264 | pETM-30-GST-DmGW182_1-539_F | addgene full sequence | sequence record 355119 | Addgene NGS Result
TGGCGAATGGG
[124 nt withheld, positions 12-135]
C
[91 nt withheld, positions 137-227]
A
[49 nt withheld, positions 229-277]
CCTTTGACGTTGGAGTCCACGTTCTTT
[37 nt withheld, positions 305-341]
ACCCTATCTCGGTCTATTCTTTTGATTTATAAGGGATTTTGCCGATTTCGGCCTATTGGTTAAAAAATGA
GCTGATTTAACAAAAATTTAACGCGAATTTTAACAAAATATTAACGCTTACAATTTAGGTGGCACTTTTC
GGGGAAATGTGCGCGGAACCCCTATTTGTTTATTTTTCTAAATACATTCAAATATGTATCCGCTCATGAA
TTAATTCTTAGAAAAACTCATCGAGCATCAAATGAAACTGCAATTTATTCATATCAGGATTATCAATACC
ATATTTTTGAAAAAGCCGTTTCTGTAATGAAGGAGAAAACTCACCGAGGCAGTTCCATAGGATGGCAAGA
TCCTGGTATCGGTCTGCGATTCCGACTCGTCCAACATCAATACAACCTATTAATTTCCCCTCGTCAAAAA
TAAGGTTATCAAGTGAGAAATCACCATGAGTGACGACTGAATCCGGTGAGAATGGCAAAAGTTTATGCAT
TTCTTTCCAGACTTGTTCAACAGGCCAGCCATTACGCTCGTCATCAAAATCACTCGCATCAACCAAACCG
TTATTCATTCGTGATTGCGCCTGAGCGAGACGAAATACGCGATCGCTGTTAAAAGGACAATTACAAACAG
GAATCGAATGCAACCGGCGCAGGAACACTGCCAGCGCATCAACAATATTTTCACCTGAATCAGGATATTC
TTCTAATACCTGGAATGCTGTTTTCCCGGGGATCGCAGTGGTGAGTAACCATGCATCATCAGGAGTACGG
ATAAAATGCTTGATGGTCGGAAGAGGCATAAATTCCGTCAGCCAGTTTAGTCTGACCATCTCATCTGTAA
CATCATTGGCAACGCTACCTTTGCCATGTTTCAGAAACAACTCTGGCGCATCGGGCTTCCCATACAATCG
ATAGATTGTCGCACCTGATTGCCCGACATTATCGCGAGCCCATTTATACCCATATAAATCAGCATCCATG
TTGGAATTTAATCGCGGCCTAGAGCAAGACGTTTCCCGTTGAATATGGCTCATAACACCCCTTGTATTAC
TGTTTATGTAAGCAGACAGTTTTATTGTTCATGACCAAAATCCCTTAACGTGAGTTTTCGTTCCACTGAG
CGTCAGACCCCGTAGAAAAGATCAAAGGATCTTCTTGAGATCCTTTTTTTCTGCGCGTAATCTGCTGCTT
GCAAACAAAAAAACCACCGCTACCAGCGGTGGTTTGTTTGCCGGATCAAGAGCTACCAACTCTTTTTCCG
AAGGTAACTGGCTTCAGCAGAGCGCAGATACCAAATACTGTCCTTCTAGTGTAGCCGTAGTTAGGCCACC
ACTTCAAGAACTCTGTAGCACCGCCTACATACCTCGCTCTGCTAATCCTGTTACCAGTGGCTGCTGCCAG
TGGCGATAAGTCGTGTCTTACCGGGTTGGACTCAAGACGATAGTTACCGGATAAGGCGCAGCGGTCGGGC
TGAACGGGGGGTTCGTGCACACAGCCCAGCTTGGAGCGAACGACCTACACCGAACTGAGATACCTACAGC
GTGAGCTATGAGAAAGCGCCACGCTTCCCGAAGGGAGAAAGGCGGACAGGTATCCGGTAAGCGGCAGGGT
CGGAACAGGAGAGCGCACGAGGGAGCTTCCAGGGGGAAACGCCTGGTATCTTTATAGTCCTGTCGGGTTT
CGCCACCTCTGACTTGAGCGTCGATTTTTGTGATGCTCGTCAGGGGGGCGGAGCCTATGGAAAAACGCCA
GCAACGCGGCCTTTTTACGGTTCCTGGCCTTTTGCTGGCCTTTTGCTCACATGTTCTTTCCTGCGTTATC
CCCTGATTCTGTGGATAACCGTATTACCGCCTTTGAGTGAGCTGATACCGCTCGCCGCAGCCGAACGACC
GAGCGCAGCGAGTCAGTGAGCGAGGAAGCGGAAGAGCGCCTGATGCGGTATTTTCTCCTTACGCATCTGT
GCGGTATTTCACACCGCAATGGTGCACTCTCAGTACAATCTGCTCTGATGCCGCATAGTTAAGCCAGTAT
ACACTCCGCTATCGCTACGTGACTGGGTCATGGCTGCGCCCCGACACCCGCCAACACCCGCTGACGCGCC
CTGACGGGCTTGTCTGCTCCCGGCATCCGCTTACAGACAAGCTGTGACCGTCTCCGGGAGCTGCATGTGT
CAGAGGTTTTCACCGTCATCACCGAAACGCGCGAGGCAGCTGCGGTAAAGCTCATCAGCGTGGTCGTGAA
GCGATTCACAGATGTCTGCCTGTTCATCCGCGTCCAGCTCGTTGAGTTTCTCCAGAAGCGTTAATGTCTG
GCTTCTGATAAAGCGGGCCATGTTAAGGGCGGTTTTTTCCTGTTTGGTCACTGATGCCTCCGTGTAAGGG
GGATTTCTGTTCATGGGGGTAATGATACCGATGAAACGAGAGAGGATGCTCACGATACGGGTTACTGATG
ATGAACATGCCCGGTTACTGGAACGTTGTGAGGGTAAACAACTGGCGGTATGGATGCGGCGGGACCAGAG
AAAAATCACTCAGGGTCAATGCCAGCGCTTCGTTAATACAGATGTAGGTGTTCCACAGGGTAGCCAGCAG
CATCCTGCGATGCAGATCCGGAACATAATGGTGCAGGGCGCTGACTTCCGCGTTTCCAGACTTTACGAAA
CACGGAAACCGAAGACCATTCATGTTGTTGCTCAGGTCGCAGACGTTTTGCAGCAGCAGTCGCTTCACGT
TCGCTCGCGTATCGGTGATTCATTCTGCTAACCAGTAAGGCAACCCCGCCAGCCTAGCCGGGTCCTCAAC
GACAGGAGCACGATCATGCGCACCCGTGGGGCCGCCATGCCGGCGATAATGGCCTGCTTCTCGCCGAAAC
GTTTGGTGGCGGGACCAGTGACGAAGGCTTGAGCGAGGGCGTGCAAGATTCCGAATACCGCAAGCGACAG
GCCGATCATCGTCGCGCTCCAGCGAAAGCGGTCCTCGCCGAAAATGACCCAGAGCGCTGCCGGCACCTGT
CCTACGAGTTGCATGATAAAGAAGACAGTCATAAGTGCGGCGACGATAGTCATGCCCCGCGCCCACCGGA
AGGAGCTGACTGGGTTGAAGGCTCTCAAGGGCATCGGTCGAGATCCCGGTGCCTAATGAGTGAGCTAACT
TACATTAATTGCGTTGCGCTCACTGCCCGCTTTCCAGTCGGGAAACCTGTCGTGCCAGCTGCATTAATGA
ATCGGCCAACGCGCGGGGAGAGGCGGTTTGCGTATTGGGCGCCAGGGTGGTTTTTCTTTTCACCAGTGAG
ACGGGCAACAGCTGATTGCCCTTCACCGCCTGGCCCTGAGAGAGTTGCAGCAAGCGGTCCACGCTGGTTT
GCCCCAGCAGGCGAAAATCCTGTTTGATGGTGGTTAACGGCGGGATATAACATGAGCTGTCTTCGGTATC
GTCGTATCCCACTACCGAGATATCCGCACCAACGCGCAGCCCGGACTCGGTAATGGCGCGCATTGCGCCC
AGCGCCATCTGATCGTTGGCAACCAGCATCGCAGTGGGAACGATGCCCTCATTCAGCATTTGCATGGTTT
GTTGAAAACCGGACATGGCACTCCAGTCGCCTTCCCGTTCCGCTATCGGCTGAATTTGATTGCGAGTGAG
ATATTTATGCCAGCCAGCCAGACGCAGACGCGCCGAGACAGAACTTAATGGGCCCGCTAACAGCGCGATT
TGCTGGTGACCCAATGCGACCAGATGCTCCACGCCCAGTCGCGTACCGTCTTCATGGGAGAAAATAATAC
TGTTGATGGGTGTCTGGTCAGAGACATCAAGAAATAACGCCGGAACATTAGTGCAGGCAGCTTCCACAGC
AATGGCATCCTGGTCATCCAGCGGATAGTTAATGATCAGCCCACTGACGCGTTGCGCGAGAAGATTGTGC
ACCGCCGCTTTACAGGCTTCGACGCCGCTTCGTTCTACCATCGACACCACCACGCTGGCACCCAGTTGAT
CGGCGCGAGATTTAATCGCCGCGACAATTTGCGACGGCGCGTGCAGGGCCAGACTGGAGGTGGCAACGCC
AATCAGCAACGACTGTTTGCCCGCCAGTTGTTGTGCCACGCGGTTGGGAATGTAATTCAGCTCCGCCATC
GCCGCTTCCACTTTTTCCCGCGTTTTCGCAGAAACGTGGCTGGCCTGGTTCACCACGCGGGAAACGGTCT
GATAAGAGACACCGGCATACTCTGCGACATCGTATAACGTTACTGGTTTCACATTCACCACCCTGAATTG
ACTCTCTTCCGGGCGCTATCATGCCATACCGCGAAAGGTTTTGCGCCATTCGATGGTGTCCGGGATCTCG
ACGCTCTCCCTTATGCGACTCCTGCATTAGGAAGCAGCCCAGTAGTAGGTTGAGGCCGTTGAGCACCGCC
GCCGCAAGGAATGGTGCATGCAAGGAGATGGCGCCCAACAGTCCCCCGGCCACGGGGCCTGCCACCATAC
CCACGCCGAAACAAGCGCTCATGAGCCCGAAGTGGCGAGCCCGATCTTCCCCATCGGTGATGTCGGCGAT
ATAGGCGCCAGCAACCGCACCTGTGGCGCCGGTGATGCCGGCCACGATGCGTCCGGCGTAGAGGATCGAG
ATCTCGATCCCGCGAAATTAATACGACTCACTATAGGGGAATTGTGAGCGGATAACAATTCCCCTCTAGA
AATAATTTTGTTTAACTTTAAGAAGGAGATATACCATGAAACATCACCATCACCATCACAACACTAGTAG
CAATTCCATGTCCCCTATACTAGGTTATTGGAAAATTAAGGGCCTTGTGCAACCCACTCGACTTCTTTTG
GAATATCTTGAAGAAAAATATGAAGAGCATTTGTATGAGCGCGATGAAGGTGATAAATGGCGAAACAAAA
AGTTTGAATTGGGTTTGGAGTTTCCCAATCTTCCTTATTATATTGATGGTGATGTTAAATTAACACAGTC
TATGGCCATCATACGTTATATAGCTGACAAGCACAACATGTTGGGTGGTTGTCCAAAAGAGCGTGCAGAG
ATTTCAATGCTTGAAGGAGCGGTTTTGGATATTAGATACGGTGTTTCGAGAATTGCATATAGTAAAGACT
TTGAAACTCTCAAAGTTGATTTTCTTAGCAAGCTACCTGAAATGCTGAAAATGTTCGAAGATCGTTTATG
TCATAAAACATATTTAAATGGTGATCATGTAACCCATCCTGACTTCATGTTGTATGACGCTCTTGATGTT
GTTTTATACATGGACCCAATGTGCCTGGATGCGTTCCCAAAATTAGTTTGTTTTAAAAAACGTATTGAAG
CTATCCCACAAATTGATAAGTACTTGAAATCCAGCAAGTATATAGCATGGCCTTTGCAGGGCTGGCAAGC
CACGTTTGGTGGTGGCGACCATCCTCCAACTAGTGGATCTGGTGGTGGTGGCGGATGGATGAGCGAGAAT
CTTTATTTTCAGGGCGCCATGATGCGTGAAGCCCTTTTTTCCCAAGATGGCTGGGGCTGTCAGCATGTTA
ACCAGGATACTAATTGGGAAGTTCCCAGTTCGCCAGAACCAGCCAATAAGGATGCACCCGGTCCACCAAT
GTGGAAGCCAAGCATTAACAATGGTACTGATCTTTGGGAGTCCAATTTGAGAAACGGAGGTCAGCCGGCC
GCACAGCAAGTTCCAAAGCCGTCGTGGGGTCATACACCATCCTCTAACTTAGGTGGAACATGGGGTGAGG
ACGACGATGGCGCCGATAGTAGTAGTGTGTGGACTGGAGGAGCTGTTAGCAACGCGGGATCCGGAGCTGC
AGTGGGAGTAAACCAAGCCAGAGTTAATGTCGGTCCAGGCGGTGTTGTTTCGTCTGGCGGACCTCAGTGG
GGACAAGGTGTCGTTGGCGTCGGACTTGGATCAACTGGAGGTAACGGGTCAAGCAATATAACTGGATCGT
CTGGAGTCGCAACAGGTAGTAGCGGAAACTCCAGCAACGCTGGTAACGGTTGGGGAGACCCTCGTGAAAT
ACGCCCTTTGGGAGTTGGTGGCTCCATGGATATTCGAAATGTTGAACATCGCGGCGGTAACGGTTCTGGA
GCAACTTCGAGCGATCCACGAGACATTCGCATGATCGATCCGCGTGACCCTATTCGAGGAGATCCCCGTG
GAATATCTGGTCGTCTTAATGGGACCTCTGAAATGTGGGGTCATCATCCACAAATGTCCCATAACCAGTT
GCAAGGTATCAACAAAATGGTTGGTCAAAGTGTAGCAACTGCCAGCACCAGTGTCGGAACATCTGGCTCG
GGCATCGGTCCTGGAGGTCCCGGTCCTAGTACAGTATCAGGCAATATCCCAACACAGTGGGGGCCTGCTC
AACCGGTAAGCGTTGGTGTAAGTGGTCCCAAAGACATGTCAAAACAGATAAGTGGATGGGAGGAACCATC
ACCACCGCCTCAGCGTCGCAGTATTCCTAACTACGATGATGGTACATCGTTGTGGGGTCAGCAAACTCGT
GTTCCCGCTGCAAGCGGTCACTGGAAAGACATGACTGATTCGATAGGTCGTAGTAGTCATCTCATGCGTG
GCCAAAGCCAAACGGGAGGTATAGGAATAGCCGGCGTTGGAAATAGCAATGTTCCAGTGGGAGCCAATCC
AAGTAATCCTATAAGCAGTGTAGTTGGACCTCAAGCCCGGATTCCATCTGTGGGCGGCGTACAACACAAA
CCAGACGGCGGCGCTATGTGGGTGCATTCCGGCAATGTAGGTGGCAGAAATAATGTTGCTGCTGTTACTA
CTTGGGGAGATGACACTCATAGCGTTAATGTCGGCGCTCCCAGCAGTGGCAGTGTATCCAGCAACAATTG
GGTTGATGACAAGTCCAACTCAACCTTGGCACAAAACTCTTGGAGCGACCCGGCCCCTGTTGGAGTTAGT
TGGGGCAATAAGCAAAGCAAACCGCCAAGCAATAGTGCTTCATCAGGTTGGAGCACTGCTGCGGGCGTGG
TGGATGGGGTTGATCTAGGATCTGAGTGGAACACGCACGGGGGGATTATTGGAAAATCTCAGCAACAACA
AAAACTAGCGGGACTTAACGTGGGAATGTAAGGTACCGGATCCGAATTCGAGCTCCGTCGACAAGCTTGC
GGCCGCACTCGAGCACCACCACCACCACCACTGAGATCCGGCTGCTAACAAAGCCCGAAAGGAAGCTGAG
TTGGCTGCTGCCACCGCTGAGCAATAACTAGCATAACCCCTTGGGGCCTCTAAACGGGTCTTGAGGGGTT
TTTTGCTGAAAGGAGGAACTATATCCGGAT
Features (pLannotate 1.2.2; 22 found; start..end, strand, type, name):
     12..440     +  rep_origin     f1 ori (sequence partly withheld): f1 bacteriophage origin of replication; arrow indicates direction of (+) strand synthesis
    493..550     +  promoter       AmpR promoter (fragment): bla
    559..1374    -  CDS            KanR: aminoglycoside phosphotransferase; aph(3')-Ia; confers resistance to kanamycin in bacteria or G418 (Geneticin®) in eukaryotes
   1496..2084    +  rep_origin     ori: high-copy-number ColE1/pMB1/pBR322/pUC origin of replication
   2270..2409    -  misc_feature   bom: basis of mobility region from pBR322
   2511..2702    -  CDS            rop: Rop protein, which maintains plasmids at low copy number; rop
   2719..3099    +  CDS            YPB1_ECOLX: Protein predicted: Swiss-Prot protein existence level 4. From Escherichia coli.
   3171..3462    -  CDS            TcR (fragment): tetracycline efflux protein; tet; confers resistance to tetracycline
   3477..3498    -  protein_bind   CAP binding site: CAP binding activates transcription in the presence of cAMP. E. coli catabolite activator protein
   3511..4593    -  CDS            lacI: lac repressor; lacI; The lac repressor binds to the lac operator to inhibit transcription in E. coli. This inhibition can be relieved by adding lactose or isopropyl-β-D-thiogalactopyranoside (IPTG).
   4594..4671    -  promoter       lacI promoter: lacI
   4679..4958    -  CDS            TcR (fragment): tetracycline efflux protein; tet; confers resistance to tetracycline
   4980..4998    +  promoter       T7 promoter: promoter for bacteriophage T7 RNA polymerase
   4999..5023    +  protein_bind   lac operator: The lac repressor binds to the lac operator to inhibit transcription in E. coli. This inhibition can be relieved by adding lactose or isopropyl-β-D-thiogalactopyranoside (IPTG). lac repressor encoded by lacI
   5038..5060    +  RBS            RBS: efficient ribosome binding site from bacteriophage T7 gene 10 (Olins and Rangwala, 1989)
   5073..5090    +  CDS            7xHis (fragment): 6xHis affinity tag
   5109..5760    +  CDS            GST (fragment): glutathione S-transferase from Schistosoma japonicum
   5795..5815    +  CDS            capTEV™ (fragment): composite tag for in vivo biotinylation, TEV protease cleavage, and 6xHis tagging
   5823..7439    +  CDS            gw (fragment): GAWKY_DROME - Also known as GW182 From Drosophila melanogaster (Fruit fly).
   7495..7512    +  CDS            9xHis (fragment): 9xHis affinity tag
   7522..7571    +  CDS            SET1 (fragment): solubility-enhancement tag derived from T7 phage gene 10B
   7579..7626    +  terminator     T7 terminator: transcription terminator for bacteriophage T7 RNA polymerase
