[The description below was written by a language model from this plasmid's Addgene catalogue record and pLannotate feature annotations shown in this document.]
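Description:
pETM-30-GST-DmGW182_1-539_F is a 7,651 nt bacterial expression plasmid for producing an N-terminal fragment (residues 1–539) of the Drosophila melanogaster GW182 protein, encoded by the gw gene. The catalogue lists the backbone as unknown, although the name and the annotated features point to a pET-style, pETM-30-type vector. It replicates in E. coli from a ColE1/pMB1-family origin. The accompanying rop gene and pBR322 bom region fit the low copy number given in the record. Selection is by kanamycin through an aminoglycoside phosphotransferase gene. An f1 phage origin and short remnants of a tetracycline resistance gene are also present as backbone leftovers.

Expression is driven by a T7 promoter followed by a lac operator and the T7 gene 10 ribosome binding site, and the plasmid carries its own lacI gene. Transcription therefore depends on a host supplying T7 RNA polymerase and stays repressed until IPTG is added. The open reading frame begins with a His tag, followed by Schistosoma japonicum glutathione S-transferase. A short element annotated as part of a TEV-cleavage tag comes next, presumably a TEV protease site that lets the fusion partners be removed, and then the gw fragment. A second His-tag sequence is annotated downstream of the insert, before the T7 terminator, but the record does not show whether it is translated in frame.

The depositor notes one non-silent change, G117R, relative to the reference sequence. The layout suits affinity purification of recombinant GW182 N-terminal protein on glutathione or nickel resins, for example for binding or biochemical studies, though the record states only bacterial expression as the purpose.
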