Addgene plasmid #146264: pETM-30-GST-DmGW182_1-539_F
Purpose: Bacterial Expression of DmGW182_1-539
Depositing lab: Elisa Izaurralde. Depositing organization: Max Planck Institute for Developmental Biology.
Backbone
  Vector backbone: Unknown
  Vector type: Bacterial Expression
Growth in bacteria
  Bacterial resistance: Kanamycin, 50 μg/mL
  Growth temperature: 37°C
  Growth strain: DH5alpha
  Copy number: Low Copy
Gene/Insert
  Gene/Insert name: DmGW182_1-539
  Species: D. melanogaster (fly)
  Mutation: one non silent mutation G349A (G117R) compared to the sequence given by NCIB:NM_166780.1
  Entrez Gene: gw (a.k.a. Dmel_CG31992, CG11484, CG31992, CG9905, Dmel\CG31992, GQ182, GW, GW182, Gw, Gw182, anon-EST:Posey205, dGW182, gw182)
  Cloning method: Unknown
Terms and licenses: Academic/Nonprofit Terms; Industry Terms: Not Available to Industry
Depositor comments: Plasmids from this collection were made available to the research community and donated after the lab closed. Please note that the sequence provided by the depositing laboratory may be theoretical/predicted or based on Sanger sequencing results. There may be discrepancies between sequencing results obtained by Addgene and the depositor sequence. If an Addgene verified sequence is not available, please contact before placing your order to request that our lab fully sequence the plasmid.
How to cite: pETM-30-GST-DmGW182_1-539_F was a gift from Elisa Izaurralde (Addgene plasmid # 146264 ; http://n2t.net/addgene:146264 ; RRID:Addgene_146264)
